Addgene plasmid #229294: pXTK057 [Con-Pro_rpsL-Xantho_PartType8]
Purpose: XanthoMoClo Golden Gate Part Plasmid for cloning, contains Constitutive-Promoter_rpsL-Xantho_PartType8
Depositing lab: Michael Springer. Depositing organization: Harvard Medical School. Publication: XanthoMoClo horizontal line A Robust Modular Cloning Genetic Toolkit for the Genera Xanthobacter and Roseixanthobacter. Soltysiak MPM, Ory ALH, Lee AD, Christophersen CE, Jalihal AP, Springer M. ACS Synth Biol. 2025 Apr 18;14(4):1173-1190. doi: 10.1021/acssynbio.4c00806. Epub 2025 Mar 13. PubMed 40080684.
Backbone
  Vector backbone: pXTK
  Vector type: Bacterial Expression
Growth in bacteria
  Bacterial resistance: Ampicillin, 100 μg/mL
  Growth temperature: 37°C
  Growth strain: DH5alpha
  Copy number: Low Copy
Gene/Insert
  Gene/Insert name: rpsL Promoter (Xanthobacter flavus GJ10) (alt name: Constitutive-Promoter_rpsL-Xantho_PartType8)
  Species: Xanthobacter flavus GJ10
  Cloning method: Restriction Enzyme; 5′ cloning site unknown (unknown if destroyed)
Terms and licenses: Academic/Nonprofit Terms; Industry Terms: Not Available to Industry
How to cite: pXTK057 [Con-Pro_rpsL-Xantho_PartType8] was a gift from Michael Springer (Addgene plasmid # 229294 ; http://n2t.net/addgene:229294 ; RRID:Addgene_229294)
