[The description below was written by a language model from this plasmid's Addgene catalogue record and pLannotate feature annotations shown in this document.]
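Description:
pXTK057 is a small (about 1.9 kb) Golden Gate part plasmid from the XanthoMoClo toolkit, a modular cloning system built for genetic work in the genera Xanthobacter and Roseixanthobacter. It is built on the pXTK backbone and catalogued as a bacterial expression vector, but it functions as a storage plasmid for one standardized DNA part rather than as a finished expression construct. It is maintained in E. coli under ampicillin selection. The feature table shows a ColE1/pMB1-family origin of replication and a TEM-type beta-lactamase gene driven by its own bla promoter and followed by the bacteriophage fd central terminator. The annotation tool labels the origin as a high-copy type, whereas the catalogue entry lists the plasmid as low copy. The record does not resolve this discrepancy.

The payload is the promoter of the rpsL gene from Xanthobacter flavus GJ10, designated as a constitutive promoter and formatted as a "Part Type 8" element in the toolkit's hierarchy. rpsL encodes ribosomal protein S12, so its promoter would be expected to give steady, growth-associated transcription in the native host. The automated annotation does not identify the promoter itself. It presumably lies in the unannotated stretch of roughly 330 bp between the origin and the bla promoter, although the table does not confirm this. The Type IIS restriction sites and overhangs that define the part are also not listed, and the 5′ cloning site is recorded as unknown. In use, the promoter would be released by Golden Gate digestion and ligated in a defined order with other toolkit parts to assemble larger constructs. The record does not specify what role the Type 8 position plays in those assemblies.
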