Features (pLannotate 1.2.2; 4 found; start..end, strand, type, name):
      1..589     +  rep_origin     ori: high-copy-number ColE1/pMB1/pBR322/pUC origin of replication
    916..1007    +  promoter       AmpR promoter: bla
   1008..1865    +  CDS            bla: BLAT_ECOLX - Experimental evidence at protein level: Swiss-Prot protein existence level 1. TEM-type are the most prevalent beta-lactamases in enterobacteria; they hydrolyze the beta-lactam bond in susceptible beta-lactam antibiotics, thus conferring resistance to penicillins and cephalosporins. TEM-3 and TEM-4 are capable of hydrolyzing cefotaxime and ceftazidime. TEM-5 is capable of hydrolyzing ceftazidime. TEM-6 is capable of hydrolyzing ceftazidime and aztreonam. TEM-8/CAZ-2, TEM- 16/CAZ-7 and TEM-24/CAZ-6 are markedly active against ceftazidime. IRT- 4 shows resistance to beta-lactamase in
   1872..1911    +  terminator     fd terminator: central terminator from bacteriophage fd (Otsuka and Kunisawa, 1982)
>Addgene plasmid #229294 | pXTK057 [Con-Pro_rpsL-Xantho_PartType8] | addgene full sequence | sequence record 464685 | Addgene NGS Result
TTGAGATCCTTTTTTTCTGCGCGTAATCTGCTGCTTGCAAACAAAAAAACCACCGCTACCAGCGGTGGTT
TGTTTGCCGGATCAAGAGCTACCAACTCTTTTTCCGAAGGTAACTGGCTTCAGCAGAGCGCAGATACCAA
ATACTGTTCTTCTAGTGTAGCCGTAGTTAGGCCACCACTTCAAGAACTCTGTAGCACCGCCTACATACCT
CGCTCTGCTAATCCTGTTACCAGTGGCTGCTGCCAGTGGCGATAAGTCGTGTCTTACCGGGTTGGACTCA
AGACGATAGTTACCGGATAAGGCGCAGCGGTCGGGCTGAACGGGGGGTTCGTGCACACAGCCCAGCTTGG
AGCGAACGACCTACACCGAACTGAGATACCTACAGCGTGAGCTATGAGAAAGCGCCACGCTTCCCGAAGG
GAGAAAGGCGGACAGGTATCCGGTAAGCGGCAGGGTCGGAACAGGAGAGCGCACGAGGGAGCTTCCAGGG
GGAAACGCCTGGTATCTTTATAGTCCTGTCGGGTTTCGCCACCTCTGACTTGAGCGTCGATTTTTGTGAT
GCTCGTCAGGGGGGCGGAGCCTATGGAAAAACGCCAGCAACGCGAGTCGGTCTCTGCTGGATAACTTCAG
GTGCATGATCGCGGCGCCGGCCGGGAAAAAAGCCCCGGTATAGTGCGCTGTGATCCTCTGTCGCGAGAAA
GGCGTGTCTGCCCCCGTTTGGGCGGTGGACGGCGCCTTTCGTGTTCGTCGGTGCGAAGGGAATTCAGGCC
CCCTCGGGGCCAGTCGTGGCGATCCTTCACAGGGGTCGTCGAAATGAAGGATGCGGCCAAGGCCGCAGAT
CAGGACGAGGCGAAGGCGTACAATGTGAGACCAGAGTAGCCCGCCTAATGAGCGGGCTTTTTTTTAATTC
CCCTATTTGTTTATTTTTCTAAATACATTCAAATATGTATCCGCTCATGAGACAATAACCCTGATAAATG
CTTCAATAATATTGAAAAAGGAAGAGTATGAGCATTCAGCATTTTCGTGTGGCGCTGATTCCGTTTTTTG
CGGCGTTTTGCCTGCCGGTGTTTGCGCATCCGGAAACCCTGGTGAAAGTGAAAGATGCGGAAGATCAACT
GGGTGCGCGCGTGGGCTATATTGAACTGGATCTGAACAGCGGCAAAATTCTGGAATCTTTTCGTCCGGAA
GAACGTTTTCCGATGATGAGCACCTTTAAAGTGCTGCTGTGCGGTGCGGTTCTGAGCCGTGTGGATGCGG
GCCAGGAACAACTGGGCCGTCGTATTCATTATAGCCAGAACGATCTGGTGGAATATAGCCCGGTGACCGA
AAAACATCTGACCGATGGCATGACCGTGCGTGAACTGTGCAGCGCGGCGATTACCATGAGCGATAACACC
GCGGCGAACCTGCTGCTGACGACCATTGGCGGTCCGAAAGAACTGACCGCGTTTCTGCATAACATGGGCG
ATCATGTGACCCGTCTGGATCGTTGGGAACCGGAACTGAACGAAGCGATTCCGAACGATGAACGTGATAC
CACCATGCCGGCAGCAATGGCGACCACCCTGCGTAAACTGCTGACGGGTGAGCTGCTGACCCTGGCAAGC
CGCCAGCAACTGATTGATTGGATGGAAGCGGATAAAGTGGCGGGTCCGCTGCTGCGTAGCGCGCTGCCGG
CTGGCTGGTTTATTGCGGATAAAAGCGGTGCGGGCGAACGTGGCAGCCGTGGCATTATTGCGGCGCTGGG
CCCGGATGGTAAACCGAGCCGTATTGTGGTGATTTATACCACCGGCAGCCAGGCGACGATGGATGAACGT
AACCGTCAGATTGCGGAAATTGGCGCGAGCCTGATTAAACATTGGTAAACCGATACAATTAAAGGCTCCT
TTTGGAGCCTTTTTTTTTGGACGACCCTTGTCAGATCAAAGGATCTTC
